Addgene plasmid #224197: AiP15357 - pAAV-AiE0441h_3xC2-minBG-DIO-CoChR-EGFP-WPRE3-BGHpA (Alias: CN5357)
Purpose: AiE0441h_3xC2 is an enhancer sequence, designed to drive Cre dependent AAV-mediated transgene expression in striatal MSNs
Depositing lab: Allen Institute for Brain Science & Jonathan Ting. Depositing organization: Allen Institute. Publication: Enhancer AAV toolbox for accessing and perturbing striatal cell types and circuits. Hunker AC, Wirthlin ME, Gill G, Johansen NJ, Hooper M, Omstead V, Vargas S, Lerma MN, Taskin N, Weed N, Laird WD, Bishaw YM, Bendrick JL, Gore BB, Ben-Simon Y, Opitz-Araya X, Martinez RA, Way SW, Thyagarajan B, Otto S, Sanchez REA, Alexander JR, Amaya A, Amster A, Arbuckle J, Ayala A, Baker PM, Barcelli T, Barta S, Bertagnolli D, Bielstein C, Bishwakarma P, Bowlus J, Boyer G, Brouner K, Casian B, Casper T, Chakka AB, Chakrabarty R, Chong P, Clark M, Colbert K, Daniel S, Dawe T, Departee M, DiValentin P, Donadio NP, Dotson NI, Dwivedi D, Egdorf T, Fliss T, Gary A, Goldy J, Grasso C, Groce EL, Gudsnuk K, Han W, Haradon Z, Hastings S, Helback O, Ho WV, Huang C, Johnson T, Jones DL, Juneau Z, Kenney J, Leibly M, Li S, Liang E, Loeffler H, Lusk NA, Madigan Z, Malloy J, Malone J, McCue R, Melchor J, Mich JK, Moosman S, Morin E, Naidoo R, Newman D, Ngo K, Nguyen K, Oster AL, Ouellette B, Oyama AA, Pena N, Pham T, Phillips E, Pom C, Potekhina L, Ransford S, Ray PL, Reding M, Rette DF, Reynoldson C, Rimorin C, Sigler AR, Rocha DB, Ronellenfitch K, Ruiz A, Sawyer L, Sevigny JP, Shapovalova NV, Shepard N, Shulga L, Soliman S, Staats B, Taormina MJ, Tieu M, Wang Y, Wilkes J, Wood T, Zhou T, Williford A, Dee N, Mollenkopf T, Ng L, Esposito L, Kalmbach BE, Yao S, Ariza J, Collman F, Mufti S, Smith K, Waters J, Ersing I, Patrick M, Zeng H, Lein ES, Kojima Y, Horwitz G, Owen SF, Levi BP, Daigle TL, Tasic B, Bakken TE, Ting JT. Neuron. 2025 May 21;113(10):1507-1524.e17. doi: 10.1016/j.neuron.2025.04.035. PubMed 40403704.
Backbone
  Vector backbone: rAAV
  Vector type: AAV
Growth in bacteria
  Bacterial resistance: Ampicillin, 100 μg/mL
  Growth temperature: 30°C
  Growth strain: NEB Stable
  Copy number: High Copy
Gene/Insert
  Gene/Insert name: CoChR-EGFP
  Species: Synthetic
  Cloning method: Restriction Enzyme; 5′ cloning site unknown (unknown if destroyed)
Terms and licenses: Academic/Nonprofit Terms; Industry Terms: Not Available to Industry
Depositor comments: Allen Institute plasmid alias: CN5357 . This work supported by NIH BRAIN Initiative grant UF1MH128339.
How to cite: AiP15357 - pAAV-AiE0441h_3xC2-minBG-DIO-CoChR-EGFP-WPRE3-BGHpA (Alias: CN5357) was a gift from Allen Institute for Brain Science & Jonathan Ting (Addgene plasmid # 224197 ; http://n2t.net/addgene:224197 ; RRID:Addgene_224197)
