[The description below was written by a language model from this plasmid's Addgene catalogue record and pLannotate feature annotations shown in this document.]
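Description:
AiP15357 - pAAV-AiE0441h_3xC2-minBG-DIO-CoChR-EGFP-WPRE3-BGHpA (alias CN5357) is a recombinant AAV transfer plasmid of about 5.9 kb, built for Cre-dependent optogenetic manipulation of striatal medium spiny neurons. It is maintained in bacteria through a high-copy ColE1/pUC-type origin with ampicillin resistance (bla under its own promoter), and the backbone also carries an f1 phage origin. The expression cassette sits between AAV2 inverted terminal repeats, which direct replication and packaging of the genome into AAV particles. The automated annotation finds a full right ITR but only short fragments of the left one, which is common for these structured repeats in sequencing-derived records.

According to the name and stated purpose, expression is driven by AiE0441h_3xC2, an enhancer element (the name suggests a triplicated core), coupled to a minimal beta-globin promoter (minBG). Neither element is called in the feature table, although an unannotated stretch upstream of the first lox site is where they would lie. The payload is CoChR, a high-photocurrent channelrhodopsin from Chloromonas oogama, followed in the same orientation by EGFP, as a fusion according to the insert name. This coding unit lies in the reverse orientation, flanked by oppositely oriented pairs of lox2272 and loxP sites in a DIO (double-floxed inverted) arrangement. Cre recombinase inverts the cassette and then excises sites so that it is locked in the sense orientation, so expression requires both enhancer activity and Cre. A shortened WPRE (WPRE3) and the bovine growth hormone polyadenylation signal follow, enhancing transcript stability and 3' end processing while saving packaging capacity. The construct suits intersectional, light-driven activation and fluorescent labelling of Cre-defined striatal neurons.
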