Features (pLannotate 1.2.2; 22 found; start..end, strand, type, name):
     12..39      +  repeat_region  AAV2 ITR (fragment): inverted terminal repeat of adeno-associated virus serotype 2 inverted
     68..95      +  repeat_region  AAV2 ITR (fragment): inverted terminal repeat of adeno-associated virus serotype 2 inverted
    800..818     +  misc_feature   MCS (fragment): pUC18/19 multiple cloning site
    825..858     +  protein_bind   lox2272: Cre-mediated recombination occurs in the 8-bp core sequence (GGATACTT). lox2272 sites are compatible with each other, but incompatible with loxP or loxN sites (Lee and Saito, 1988). Cre recombinase
    859..908     -  intron         β-globin intron (fragment): internally truncated intron from human β-globin
    909..942     +  protein_bind   loxP: Cre-mediated recombination occurs in the 8-bp core sequence (GCATACAT). Cre recombinase
    951..1667    -  CDS            EGFP: the original enhanced GFP (Yang et al., 1996) mammalian codon-optimized
   1686..2549    -  CDS            CoChR: high-photocurrent channelrhodopsin from Chloromonas oogama (Shemesh et al., 2017)
   2560..2593    -  protein_bind   lox2272: Cre-mediated recombination occurs in the 8-bp core sequence (GGATACTT). lox2272 sites are compatible with each other, but incompatible with loxP or loxN sites (Lee and Saito, 1988). Cre recombinase
   2594..2643    -  intron         β-globin intron (fragment): internally truncated intron from human β-globin
   2644..2677    -  protein_bind   loxP: Cre-mediated recombination occurs in the 8-bp core sequence (GCATACAT). Cre recombinase
   2692..2849    +  misc_feature   WPRE (fragment): woodchuck hepatitis virus posttranscriptional regulatory element
   2855..2935    +  misc_feature   WPRE (fragment): woodchuck hepatitis virus posttranscriptional regulatory element
   2952..3063    +  polyA_signal   bGH poly(A) signal: bovine growth hormone polyadenylation signal
   3181..3321    +  repeat_region  AAV2 ITR: inverted terminal repeat of adeno-associated virus serotype 2 inverted
   3326..3377    -  misc_feature   bom (fragment): basis of mobility region from pBR322
   3396..3851    +  rep_origin     f1 ori (sequence partly withheld): f1 bacteriophage origin of replication; arrow indicates direction of (+) strand synthesis
   3852..3901    -  misc_feature   bom (fragment): basis of mobility region from pBR322
   4003..4038    -  CDS            rop (fragment): Rop protein, which maintains plasmids at low copy number; rop
   4133..4237    +  promoter       AmpR promoter: bla
   4238..5098    +  CDS            AmpR: β-lactamase; bla; confers resistance to ampicillin, carbenicillin, and related antibiotics
   5269..5857    +  rep_origin     ori: high-copy-number ColE1/pMB1/pBR322/pUC origin of replication
>Addgene plasmid #224197 | AiP15357 - pAAV-AiE0441h_3xC2-minBG-DIO-CoChR-EGFP-WPRE3-BGHpA (Alias: CN5357) | addgene full sequence | sequence record 447005 | Addgene NGS Result
CCTGCAGGCAGCTGCGCGCTCGCTCGCTCACTGAGGCCGCCCGGGCGTCGGGCGACCTTTGGTCGCCCGG
CCTCAGTGAGCGAGCGAGCGCGCAGAGAGGGAGTGGCCAACTCCATCACTAGGGGTTCCTGCGGCCGCAC
GCGTCCCACACAGCCCCCACCACCTGGCCGCCCACCTGAAAAACTTTTCCCCAAGTTCTTGAGAAGTCGC
GTAGGATCCAGGAGAGAAAAATCAAAGTAATAAAACCTCATTTAATTCCTAACGGAGGGCAGAGCTGCGA
GCTGCAATTATCTTAATGCTGAGCTATTTTTACTCTCTCTCCATCTCTGTCTTCTGCCTTTCTCCCACAC
AGCCCCCACCACCTGGCCGCCCACCTGAAAAACTTTTCCCCAAGTTCTTGAGAAGTCGCGTAGGATCCAG
GAGAGAAAAATCAAAGTAATAAAACCTCATTTAATTCCTAACGGAGGGCAGAGCTGCGAGCTGCAATTAT
CTTAATGCTGAGCTATTTTTACTCTCTCTCCATCTCTGTCTTCTGCCTTTCTCCCACACAGCCCCCACCA
CCTGGCCGCCCACCTGAAAAACTTTTCCCCAAGTTCTTGAGAAGTCGCGTAGGATCCAGGAGAGAAAAAT
CAAAGTAATAAAACCTCATTTAATTCCTAACGGAGGGCAGAGCTGCGAGCTGCAATTATCTTAATGCTGA
GCTATTTTTACTCTCTCTCCATCTCTGTCTTCTGCCTTTCTGAGCTCGGGCTGGGCATAAAAGTCAGGGC
AGAGCCATCTATTGCTTACATTTGCTTCTGGGATCCTCTAGAGTCGACTCCGGAATAACTTCGTATAGGA
TACTTTATACGAAGTTATGCAGAATGGTAGCTGGATTGTAGCTGCTATTAGCAATATGAAACCTCTTAAT
AACTTCGTATAGCATACATTATACGAAGTTATGGCGCGCCTTACTTGTACAGCTCGTCCATGCCGAGAGT
GATCCCGGCGGCGGTCACGAACTCCAGCAGGACCATGTGATCGCGCTTCTCGTTGGGGTCTTTGCTCAGG
GCGGACTGGGTGCTCAGGTAGTGGTTGTCGGGCAGCAGCACGGGGCCGTCGCCGATGGGGGTGTTCTGCT
GGTAGTGGTCGGCGAGCTGCACGCTGCCGTCCTCGATGTTGTGGCGGATCTTGAAGTTCACCTTGATGCC
GTTCTTCTGCTTGTCGGCCATGATATAGACGTTGTGGCTGTTGTAGTTGTACTCCAGCTTGTGCCCCAGG
ATGTTGCCGTCCTCCTTGAAGTCGATGCCCTTCAGCTCGATGCGGTTCACCAGGGTGTCGCCCTCGAACT
TCACCTCGGCGCGGGTCTTGTAGTTGCCGTCGTCCTTGAAGAAGATGGTGCGCTCCTGGACGTAGCCTTC
GGGCATGGCGGACTTGAAGAAGTCGTGCTGCTTCATGTGGTCGGGGTAGCGGCTGAAGCACTGCACGCCG
TAGGTCAGGGTGGTCACGAGGGTGGGCCAGGGCACGGGCAGCTTGCCGGTGGTGCAAATGAACTTCAGGG
TCAGCTTGCCGTAGGTGGCATCGCCCTCGCCCTCGCCGGACACGCTGAACTTGTGGCCGTTTACGTCGCC
GTCCAGCTCGACCAGGATGGGCACCACCCCGGTGAACAGCTCCTCGCCCTTGCTCACTGCTACTACCGGT
GCCGCCACTGTCTCCTCGTCCTCCTGGTCCACCATGGTCTCCACTTCCATCTCCTCGCCGGCCACGTTGA
TCTTGGTCTTCTTCCGGATGTCGCCGTAGATGATGATGTGCTGGTGGATCAGCACTCTCAGATAGTGTCC
CAGCAGGCCCCAACAATTCTTGCTCATGAGGTCGATGATGGTGTGGCCAATGGTAGAGCCGTACACGCTG
ATGGCGTCGAATCCTTCTGGTCCCACGACGAACAGCACGGGGAACATGCCCCAAGACAGGAAGAACAGCC
AAGCCATGATCCGCACGACGGTTCTAGGTCTGCCCTTTGGCACCACGTGGTAGCTCTCGATATACACCTT
GGCGGCGTGGAAGAAGGTGTTGGCGCCGTAGATGCAACCCAGCACGAAGAAGATGACCTTGACGTAGCCT
GTGCTCATGGCGCTTGTAGCTCCCCACACGATGGTTCCCACGTCTGACACCAGCAGCCTCATGGTCCGCT
TGCTGTAGTCGTCCTTCAGGCCGGTCAGGTTGCTCAGGTGGATCAGGATGACGGGACAAGTCAGCAGCCA
CTCTGCGTATCTCAGCCACTGGACTCGGTGTCCGTTAGCCAGGTACAGCATGCTGGGGTCGTCGAACTCG
TGGAAGAACTCGATGATGACCTTGGTCAGCTCGACGCAACAGACGTAGACCTCCTCCCAACCGCAAGTGG
CTCTCCAAGTCTGGTAGGCGTAGAACATCAGGATCAGGATGCTGAAGCCGAAGGCGAACCACTGGAGGAT
GTTGGCCACCAGCTGCTCTGTATCGCTTCCCAGGCTGTCGGTCCAAGCCAGGCAAAAGCACTGGTCGATA
GGCACAATGGCGCTGCCGTTTCCCAGCATGGTGGCTAGCATAACTTCGTATAAAGTATCCTATACGAAGT
TATTTGCCTTAACCCAGAAATTATCACTGTTATTCTTTAGAATGGTGCAAAGAATAACTTCGTATAATGT
ATGCTATACGAAGTTATGAATTCGATATCATAATCAACCTCTGGATTACAAAATTTGTGAAAGATTGACT
GGTATTCTTAACTATGTTGCTCCTTTTACGCTATGTGGATACGCTGCTTTAATGCCTTTGTATCATGCTA
TTGCTTCCCGTATGGCTTTCATTTTCTCCTCCTTGTATAAATCCTGGTTAGTTCTTGCCACGGCGGAACT
CATCGCCGCCTGCCTTGCCCGCTGCTGGACAGGGGCTCGGCTGTTGGGCACTGACAATTCCGTGGCTCGA
GAGATCTTCGACTGTGCCTTCTAGTTGCCAGCCATCTGTTGTTTGCCCCTCCCCCGTGCCTTCCTTGACC
CTGGAAGGTGCCACTCCCACTGTCCTTTCCTAATAAAATGAGGAAATTGCATCGCATTGTCTGAGTAGGT
GTCATTCTATTCTGGGGGGTGGGGTGGGGCAGGACAGCAAGGGGGAGGATTGGGAAGACAATAGCAGGCA
TGAGATCTCACGTGCGGACCGAGCGGCCGCAGGAACCCCTAGTGATGGAGTTGGCCACTCCCTCTCTGCG
CGCTCGCTCGCTCACTGAGGCCGGGCGACCAAAGGTCGCCCGACGCCCGGGCTTTGCCCGGGCGGCCTCA
GTGAGCGAGCGAGCGCGCAGCTGCCTGCAGGGGCGCCTGATGCGGTATTTTCTCCTTACGCATCTGTGCG
GTATTTCACACCGCATA
[95 nt withheld, positions 3378-3472]
T
[46 nt withheld, positions 3474-3519]
C
[141 nt withheld, positions 3521-3661]
CCTTTGACGTTGGAGTCCACGTTCTTT
[37 nt withheld, positions 3689-3725]
ACTCTATCTCGGGCTATTCTTTTGATTTATAAGGGATTTTGCCGATTTCGGTCTATTGGTTAAAAAATGA
GCTGATTTAACAAAAATTTAACGCGAATTTTAACAAAATATTAACGTTTACAATTTTATGGTGCACTCTC
AGTACAATCTGCTCTGATGCCGCATAGTTAAGCCAGCCCCGACACCCGCCAACACCCGCTGACGCGCCCT
GACGGGCTTGTCTGCTCCCGGCATCCGCTTACAGACAAGCTGTGACCGTCTCCGGGAGCTGCATGTGTCA
GAGGTTTTCACCGTCATCACCGAAACGCGCGAGACGAAAGGGCCTCGTGATACGCCTATTTTTATAGGTT
AATGTCATGATAATAATGGTTTCTTAGACGTCAGGTGGCACTTTTCGGGGAAATGTGCGCGGAACCCCTA
TTTGTTTATTTTTCTAAATACATTCAAATATGTATCCGCTCATGAGACAATAACCCTGATAAATGCTTCA
ATAATATTGAAAAAGGAAGAGTATGAGTATTCAACATTTCCGTGTCGCCCTTATTCCCTTTTTTGCGGCA
TTTTGCCTTCCTGTTTTTGCTCACCCAGAAACGCTGGTGAAAGTAAAAGATGCTGAAGATCAGTTGGGTG
CACGAGTGGGTTACATCGAACTGGATCTCAACAGCGGTAAGATCCTTGAGAGTTTTCGCCCCGAAGAACG
TTTTCCAATGATGAGCACTTTTAAAGTTCTGCTATGTGGCGCGGTATTATCCCGTATTGACGCCGGGCAA
GAGCAACTCGGTCGCCGCATACACTATTCTCAGAATGACTTGGTTGAGTACTCACCAGTCACAGAAAAGC
ATCTTACGGATGGCATGACAGTAAGAGAATTATGCAGTGCTGCCATAACCATGAGTGATAACACTGCGGC
CAACTTACTTCTGACAACGATCGGAGGACCGAAGGAGCTAACCGCTTTTTTGCACAACATGGGGGATCAT
GTAACTCGCCTTGATCGTTGGGAACCGGAGCTGAATGAAGCCATACCAAACGACGAGCGTGACACCACGA
TGCCTGTAGCAATGGCAACAACGTTGCGCAAACTATTAACTGGCGAACTACTTACTCTAGCTTCCCGGCA
ACAATTAATAGACTGGATGGAGGCGGATAAAGTTGCAGGACCACTTCTGCGCTCGGCCCTTCCGGCTGGC
TGGTTTATTGCTGATAAATCTGGAGCCGGTGAGCGTGGGTCTCGCGGTATCATTGCAGCACTGGGGCCAG
ATGGTAAGCCCTCCCGTATCGTAGTTATCTACACGACGGGGAGTCAGGCAACTATGGATGAACGAAATAG
ACAGATCGCTGAGATAGGTGCCTCACTGATTAAGCATTGGTAACTGTCAGACCAAGTTTACTCATATATA
CTTTAGATTGATTTAAAACTTCATTTTTAATTTAAAAGGATCTAGGTGAAGATCCTTTTTGATAATCTCA
TGACCAAAATCCCTTAACGTGAGTTTTCGTTCCACTGAGCGTCAGACCCCGTAGAAAAGATCAAAGGATC
TTCTTGAGATCCTTTTTTTCTGCGCGTAATCTGCTGCTTGCAAACAAAAAAACCACCGCTACCAGCGGTG
GTTTGTTTGCCGGATCAAGAGCTACCAACTCTTTTTCCGAAGGTAACTGGCTTCAGCAGAGCGCAGATAC
CAAATACTGTTCTTCTAGTGTAGCCGTAGTTAGGCCACCACTTCAAGAACTCTGTAGCACCGCCTACATA
CCTCGCTCTGCTAATCCTGTTACCAGTGGCTGCTGCCAGTGGCGATAAGTCGTGTCTTACCGGGTTGGAC
TCAAGACGATAGTTACCGGATAAGGCGCAGCGGTCGGGCTGAACGGGGGGTTCGTGCACACAGCCCAGCT
TGGAGCGAACGACCTACACCGAACTGAGATACCTACAGCGTGAGCTATGAGAAAGCGCCACGCTTCCCGA
AGGGAGAAAGGCGGACAGGTATCCGGTAAGCGGCAGGGTCGGAACAGGAGAGCGCACGAGGGAGCTTCCA
GGGGGAAACGCCTGGTATCTTTATAGTCCTGTCGGGTTTCGCCACCTCTGACTTGAGCGTCGATTTTTGT
GATGCTCGTCAGGGGGGCGGAGCCTATGGAAAAACGCCAGCAACGCGGCCTTTTTACGGTTCCTGGCCTT
TTGCTGGCCTTTTGCTCACATGT
